Addgene plasmid #222969: p40651-EFSNS-FMR1_e1ΔCGG-24xms2
Purpose: MS2 mRNA reporter with FMR1 5' UTR (CGG repeats removed) and exon 1 sequence
Depositing lab: Xinyu Zhao. Depositing organization: University of Wisconsin, Madison. Publication: CGG repeats in the human FMR1 gene regulate mRNA localization and cellular stress in developing neurons. Sirois CL, Guo Y, Li M, Wolkoff NE, Korabelnikov T, Sandoval S, Lee J, Shen M, Contractor A, Sousa AMM, Bhattacharyya A, Zhao X. Cell Rep. 2024 Jun 11;43(6):114330. doi: 10.1016/j.celrep.2024.114330. PubMed 38865241.
Backbone
  Vector backbone: phage-cmv-cfp-24xms2
  Backbone manufacturer: Robert Singer (Addgene #40651)
  Vector type: Mammalian Expression
Growth in bacteria
  Bacterial resistance: Ampicillin, 100 μg/mL
  Growth temperature: 37°C
  Growth strain: NEB Stable
  Copy number: High Copy
Gene/Insert
  Gene/Insert name: FMR1-ΔCGG 5' UTR and exon1
  Species: H. sapiens (human)
  Mutation: 31 CGG repeats deleted from 5' UTR
  Cloning method: Gibson Cloning
Terms and licenses: Academic/Nonprofit Terms; Industry Terms: Not Available to Industry
How to cite: p40651-EFSNS-FMR1_e1ΔCGG-24xms2 was a gift from Xinyu Zhao (Addgene plasmid # 222969 ; http://n2t.net/addgene:222969 ; RRID:Addgene_222969)
