[The description below was written by a language model from this plasmid's Addgene catalogue record and pLannotate feature annotations shown in this document.]
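Description:
p40651-EFSNS-FMR1_e1ΔCGG-24xms2 is a mammalian expression plasmid built by Gibson cloning on the phage-cmv-cfp-24xms2 backbone, a lentiviral-type transfer vector. The catalogue lists it only as a mammalian expression vector, but the feature table shows a full set of HIV-1 elements: a truncated 5' LTR, the Ψ packaging signal with an adjoining gag fragment, the RRE for Rev-dependent nuclear export, cPPT/CTS, and a self-inactivating ΔU3 3' LTR. It therefore has the layout needed for packaging into lentiviral particles as well as for direct transfection. In bacteria it is maintained through a high-copy ColE1/pUC-type origin and selected with ampicillin via the β-lactamase gene. Short fragments of lacI, the SV40 origin, the SV40 poly(A) signal, nef and small t antigen appear to be backbone remnants.

The payload is an mRNA reporter transcript. An EF-1α core promoter (the "EFSNS" of the name) sits just downstream of the cPPT. The gap of roughly 260 nt between it and the first stem loop is unannotated, and is where the human FMR1 5' UTR and exon 1 insert would be expected to lie. According to the record, 31 CGG repeats were deleted from the 5' UTR. Downstream is an array of 24 MS2 stem loops, each bound by the bacteriophage MS2 coat protein, followed by a WPRE, which enhances transcript expression. No CFP or other fluorescent protein coding sequence is annotated. When a fluorescently tagged MS2 coat protein is supplied separately, the tagged RNA can be visualised in cells. The associated study examined how FMR1 CGG repeats affect mRNA localization and cellular stress in developing neurons, and this plasmid is the version of the reporter with the repeats removed.
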