Features (pLannotate 1.2.2; 46 found; start..end, strand, type, name):
     53..70      +  CDS            small t antigen (fragment): SV40 (simian virus 40) small t antigen
     96..307     +  promoter       EF-1α core promoter: core promoter for human elongation factor EF-1α
    567..585     +  misc_RNA       MS2 stem loop: stem loop that binds the bacteriophage MS2 coat protein
    606..624     +  misc_RNA       MS2 stem loop: stem loop that binds the bacteriophage MS2 coat protein
    676..694     +  misc_RNA       MS2 stem loop: stem loop that binds the bacteriophage MS2 coat protein
    715..733     +  misc_RNA       MS2 stem loop: stem loop that binds the bacteriophage MS2 coat protein
    785..803     +  misc_RNA       MS2 stem loop: stem loop that binds the bacteriophage MS2 coat protein
    824..842     +  misc_RNA       MS2 stem loop: stem loop that binds the bacteriophage MS2 coat protein
    894..912     +  misc_RNA       MS2 stem loop: stem loop that binds the bacteriophage MS2 coat protein
    933..951     +  misc_RNA       MS2 stem loop: stem loop that binds the bacteriophage MS2 coat protein
   1003..1021    +  misc_RNA       MS2 stem loop: stem loop that binds the bacteriophage MS2 coat protein
   1042..1060    +  misc_RNA       MS2 stem loop: stem loop that binds the bacteriophage MS2 coat protein
   1112..1130    +  misc_RNA       MS2 stem loop: stem loop that binds the bacteriophage MS2 coat protein
   1151..1169    +  misc_RNA       MS2 stem loop: stem loop that binds the bacteriophage MS2 coat protein
   1221..1239    +  misc_RNA       MS2 stem loop: stem loop that binds the bacteriophage MS2 coat protein
   1260..1278    +  misc_RNA       MS2 stem loop: stem loop that binds the bacteriophage MS2 coat protein
   1330..1348    +  misc_RNA       MS2 stem loop: stem loop that binds the bacteriophage MS2 coat protein
   1369..1387    +  misc_RNA       MS2 stem loop: stem loop that binds the bacteriophage MS2 coat protein
   1439..1457    +  misc_RNA       MS2 stem loop: stem loop that binds the bacteriophage MS2 coat protein
   1478..1496    +  misc_RNA       MS2 stem loop: stem loop that binds the bacteriophage MS2 coat protein
   1548..1566    +  misc_RNA       MS2 stem loop: stem loop that binds the bacteriophage MS2 coat protein
   1587..1605    +  misc_RNA       MS2 stem loop: stem loop that binds the bacteriophage MS2 coat protein
   1657..1675    +  misc_RNA       MS2 stem loop: stem loop that binds the bacteriophage MS2 coat protein
   1696..1714    +  misc_RNA       MS2 stem loop: stem loop that binds the bacteriophage MS2 coat protein
   1766..1784    +  misc_RNA       MS2 stem loop: stem loop that binds the bacteriophage MS2 coat protein
   1805..1823    +  misc_RNA       MS2 stem loop: stem loop that binds the bacteriophage MS2 coat protein
   1872..2460    +  misc_feature   WPRE: woodchuck hepatitis virus posttranscriptional regulatory element
   2468..2533    +  CDS            nef (fragment): NEF_HV1Z2 - Experimental evidence at protein level: Swiss-Prot protein existence level 1. Extracellular Nef protein targets CD4(+) T-lymphocytes for apoptosis by interacting with CXCR4 surface receptors. From Human immunodeficiency virus type 1 group M subtype D (isolate Z2/CDC-Z34) (HIV-1).
   2535..2768    +  LTR            3' LTR (ΔU3): self-inactivating 3' long terminal repeat (LTR) from HIV-1
   2973..3077    +  promoter       AmpR promoter: bla
   3078..3938    +  CDS            AmpR: β-lactamase; bla; confers resistance to ampicillin, carbenicillin, and related antibiotics
   4109..4697    +  rep_origin     ori: high-copy-number ColE1/pMB1/pBR322/pUC origin of replication
   4880..4934    +  CDS            lacI (fragment): lac repressor; lacI; The lac repressor binds to the lac operator to inhibit transcription in E. coli. This inhibition can be relieved by adding lactose or isopropyl-β-D-thiogalactopyranoside (IPTG).
   4940..5033    +  rep_origin     SV40 ori (fragment): SV40 origin of replication
   5058..5095    +  CDS            lacI (fragment): lac repressor; lacI; The lac repressor binds to the lac operator to inhibit transcription in E. coli. This inhibition can be relieved by adding lactose or isopropyl-β-D-thiogalactopyranoside (IPTG).
   5108..5129    +  protein_bind   CAP binding site: CAP binding activates transcription in the presence of cAMP. E. coli catabolite activator protein
   5144..5174    +  promoter       lac promoter: promoter for the E. coli lac operon
   5182..5198    +  protein_bind   lac operator: The lac repressor binds to the lac operator to inhibit transcription in E. coli. This inhibition can be relieved by adding lactose or isopropyl-β-D-thiogalactopyranoside (IPTG). lac repressor encoded by lacI
   5232..5315    +  polyA_signal   SV40 poly(A) signal (fragment): SV40 polyadenylation signal
   5482..5811    +  CDS            nef (fragment): NEF_HV1BR - Experimental evidence at protein level: Swiss-Prot protein existence level 1. Extracellular Nef protein targets CD4(+) T-lymphocytes for apoptosis by interacting with CXCR4 surface receptors (PubMed:14990729). From Human immunodeficiency virus type 1 group M subtype B (isolate BRU/LAI) (HIV-1).
   5859..6116    +  LTR            5' LTR (truncated): truncated 5' long terminal repeat (LTR) from HIV-1
   6163..6288    +  misc_feature   HIV-1 Ψ: packaging signal of human immunodeficiency virus type 1
   6272..6610    +  CDS            HIV-1 gag (fragment): gag protein from human immunodeficiency virus 1; gag
   6785..7018    +  misc_feature   RRE: The Rev response element (RRE) of HIV-1 allows for Rev-dependent mRNA export from the nucleus to the cytoplasm.
   7395..7495    +  CDS            Rev (fragment): human immunodeficiency virus 1 (HIV-1) Rev protein; rev; enhances nuclear export of unspliced and incompletely spliced viral mRNAs
   7540..10      +  misc_feature   cPPT/CTS (across the origin): central polypurine tract and central termination sequence of HIV-1
>Addgene plasmid #222969 | p40651-EFSNS-FMR1_e1ΔCGG-24xms2 | addgene full sequence | sequence record 445052 | Addgene NGS Result
TCAAAATTTTCGGGTTTATTACAGGGACAGCAGAGATCCAGTTTGGACTAGTTAGGTCTTGAAAGGAGTG
GGAATTGGCTCCGGTGCCCGTCAGTGGGCAGAGCGCACATCGCCCACAGTCCCCGAGAAGTTGGGGGGAG
GGGTCGGCAATTGATCCGGTGCCTAGAGAAGGTGGCGCGGGGTAAACTGGGAAAGTGATGTCGTGTACTG
GCTCCGCCTTTTTCCCGAGGGTGGGGGAGAACCGTATATAAGTGCAGTAGTCGCCGTGAACGTTCTTTTT
CGCAACGGGTTTGCCGCCAGAACACAGGGTTTCGGTTTCACTTCCGGTGGAGGGCCGCCTCTGAGCGGGC
GGCGGGCCGACGGCGAGCGCGGGCGGCGGCGGTGACGGAGGCGCCGCTGCCAGGGGGCGTGCGGCAGCGC
TGGGCCTCGAGCGCCCGCAGCCCACCTCTCGGGGGCGGGCTCCCGGCGCTAGCAGGGCTGAAGAGAAGAT
GGAGGAGCTGGTGGTGGAAGTGCGGGGCTCCAATGGCGCTTTCTACAAGGATCTAAGGTACCTAATTGCC
TAGAAAACATGAGGATCACCCATGTCTGCAGGTCGACTCTAGAAAACATGAGGATCACCCATGTCTGCAG
TATTCCCGGGTTCATTAGATCCTAAGGTACCTAATTGCCTAGAAAACATGAGGATCACCCATGTCTGCAG
GTCGACTCTAGAAAACATGAGGATCACCCATGTCTGCAGTATTCCCGGGTTCATTAGATCCTAAGGTACC
TAATTGCCTAGAAAACATGAGGATCACCCATGTCTGCAGGTCGACTCYAGAAAACATGAGGATCACCCAT
GTCTGCAGTATTCCCGGGTTCATTAGATCCTAAGGTACCTAATTGCCTAGAAAACATGAGGATCACCCAT
GTCTGCAGGTCGACTCTAGAAAACATGAGGATCACCCATGTCTGCAGTATTCCCGGGTTCATTAGATCCT
AAGGTACCTAATTGCCTAGAAAACATGAGGATCACCCATGTCTGCAGGTCGACTCTAGAAAACATGAGGA
TCACCCATGTCTGCAGTATTCCCGGGTTCATTAGATCCTAAGGTACCTAATTGCCTAGAAAACATGAGGA
TCACCCATGTCTGCAGGTCGACTCYAGAAAACATGAGGATCACCCATGTCTGCAGTATTCCCGGGTTCAT
TAGATCCTAAGGTACCTAATTGCCTAGAAAACATGAGGATCACCCATGTCTGCAGGTCGACTCTAGAAAA
CATGAGGATCACCCATGTCTGCAGTATTCCCGGGTTCATTAGATCCTAAGGTACCTAATTGCCTAGAAAA
CATGAGGATCACCCATGTCTGCAGGTCGACTCTAGAAAACATGAGGATCACCCATGTCTGCAGTATTCCC
GGGTTCATTAGATCCTAAGGTACCTAATTGCCTAGAAAACATGAGGATCACCCATGTCTGCAGGTCGACT
CTAGAAAACATGAGGATCACCCATGTCTGCAGTATTCCCGGGTTCATTAGATCCTAAGGTACCTAATTGC
CTAGAAAACATGAGGATCACCCATGTCTGCAGGTCGACTCTAGAAAACATGAGGATCACCCATGTCTGCA
GTATTCCCGGGTTCATTAGATCCTAAGGTACCTAATTGCCTAGAAAACATGAGGATCACCCATGTCTGCA
GGTCGACTCTAGAAAACATGAGGATCACCCATGTCTGCAGTATTCCCGGGTTCATTAGATCCTAAGGTAC
CTAATTGCCTAGAAAACATGAGGATCACCCATGTCTGCAGGTCGACTCCAGAAAACATGAGGATCACCCA
TGTCTGCAGTATTCCCGGGTTCATTAGATCTGCGCGCGATCGATAGATCCTAATCAACCTCTGGATTACA
AAATTTGTGAAAGATTGACTGGTATTCTTAACTATGTTGCTCCTTTTACGCTATGTGGATACGCTGCTTT
AATGCCTTTGTATCATGCTATTGCTTCCCGTATGGCTTTCATTTTCTCCTCCTTGTATAAATCCTGGTTG
CTGTCTCTTTATGAGGAGTTGTGGCCCGTTGTCAGGCAACGTGGCGTGGTGTGCACTGTGTTTGCTGACG
CAACCCCCACTGGTTGGGGCATTGCCACCACCTGTCAGCTCCTTTCCGGGACTTTCGCTTTCCCCCTCCC
TATTGCCACGGCGGAACTCATCGCCGCCTGCCTTGCCCGCTGCTGGACAGGGGCTCGGCTGTTGGGCACT
GACAATTCCGTGGTGTTGTCGGGGAAATCATCGTCCTTTCCTTGGCTGCTCGCCTGTGTTGCCACCTGGA
TTCTGCGCGGGACGTCCTTCTGCTACGTCCCTTCGGCCCTCAATCCAGCGGACCTTCCTTCCCGCGGCCT
GCTGCCGGCTCTGCGGCCTCTTCCGCGTCTTCGCCTTCGCCCTCAGACGAGTCGGATCTCCCTTTGGGCC
GCCTCCCCGCCTGAGATCCTTTAAGACCAATGACTTACAAGGCAGCTGTAGATCTTAGCCACTTTTTAAA
AGAAAAGGGGGGACTGGAAGGGCTAATTCACTCCCAACGAAGACAAGATCTGCTTTTTGCTTGTACTGGG
TCTCTCTGGTTAGACCAGATCTGAGCCTGGGAGCTCTCTGGCTAACTAGGGAACCCACTGCTTAAGCCTC
AATAAAGCTTGCCTTGAGTGCTTCAAGTAGTGTGTGCCCGTCTGTTGTGTGACTCTGGTAACTAGAGATC
CCTCAGACCCTTTTAGTCAGTGTGGAAAATCTCTAGCAGTAGTAGTTCATGTCATCTTATTATTCAGTAT
TTATAACTTGCAAAGAAATGAATATCAGAGAGTGAGAGGCCCGGGTTAATTAAGGAAAGGGCTAGATCAT
TCTTGAAGACGAAAGGGCCTCGTGATACGCCTATTTTTATAGGTTAATGTCATGATAATAATGGTTTCTT
AGACGTCAGGTGGCACTTTTCGGGGAAATGTGCGCGGAACCCCTATTTGTTTATTTTTCTAAATACATTC
AAATATGTATCCGCTCATGAGACAATAACCCTGATAAATGCTTCAATAATATTGAAAAAGGAAGAGTATG
AGTATTCAACATTTCCGTGTCGCCCTTATTCCCTTTTTTGCGGCATTTTGCCTTCCTGTTTTTGCTCACC
CAGAAACGCTGGTGAAAGTAAAAGATGCTGAAGATCAGTTGGGTGCACGAGTGGGTTACATCGAACTGGA
TCTCAACAGCGGTAAGATCCTTGAGAGTTTTCGCCCCGAAGAACGTTTTCCAATGATGAGCACTTTTAAA
GTTCTGCTATGTGGCGCGGTATTATCCCGTGTTGACGCCGGGCAAGAGCAACTCGGTCGCCGCATACACT
ATTCTCAGAATGACTTGGTTGAGTACTCACCAGTCACAGAAAAGCATCTTACGGATGGCATGACAGTAAG
AGAATTATGCAGTGCTGCCATAACCATGAGTGATAACACTGCGGCCAACTTACTTCTGACAACGATCGGA
GGACCGAAGGAGCTAACCGCTTTTTTGCACAACATGGGGGATCATGTAACTCGCCTTGATCGTTGGGAAC
CGGAGCTGAATGAAGCCATACCAAACGACGAGCGTGACACCACGATGCCTGTAGCAATGGCAACAACGTT
GCGCAAACTATTAACTGGCGAACTACTTACTCTAGCTTCCCGGCAACAATTAATAGACTGGATGGAGGCG
GATAAAGTTGCAGGACCACTTCTGCGCTCGGCCCTTCCGGCTGGCTGGTTTATTGCTGATAAATCTGGAG
CCGGTGAGCGTGGGTCTCGCGGTATCATTGCAGCACTGGGGCCAGATGGTAAGCCCTCCCGTATCGTAGT
TATCTACACGACGGGGAGTCAGGCAACTATGGATGAACGAAATAGACAGATCGCTGAGATAGGTGCCTCA
CTGATTAAGCATTGGTAACTGTCAGACCAAGTTTACTCATATATACTTTAGATTGATTTAAAACTTCATT
TTTAATTTAAAAGGATCTAGGTGAAGATCCTTTTTGATAATCTCATGACCAAAATCCCTTAACGTGAGTT
TTCGTTCCACTGAGCGTCAGACCCCGTAGAAAAGATCAAAGGATCTTCTTGAGATCCTTTTTTTCTGCGC
GTAATCTGCTGCTTGCAAACAAAAAAACCACCGCTACCAGCGGTGGTTTGTTTGCCGGATCAAGAGCTAC
CAACTCTTTTTCCGAAGGTAACTGGCTTCAGCAGAGCGCAGATACCAAATACTGTTCTTCTAGTGTAGCC
GTAGTTAGGCCACCACTTCAAGAACTCTGTAGCACCGCCTACATACCTCGCTCTGCTAATCCTGTTACCA
GTGGCTGCTGCCAGTGGCGATAAGTCGTGTCTTACCGGGTTGGACTCAAGACGATAGTTACCGGATAAGG
CGCAGCGGTCGGGCTGAACGGGGGGTTCGTGCACACAGCCCAGCTTGGAGCGAACGACCTACACCGAACT
GAGATACCTACAGCGTGAGCTATGAGAAAGCGCCACGCTTCCCGAAGGGAGAAAGGCGGACAGGTATCCG
GTAAGCGGCAGGGTCGGAACAGGAGAGCGCACGAGGGAGCTTCCAGGGGGAAACGCCTGGTATCTTTATA
GTCCTGTCGGGTTTCGCCACCTCTGACTTGAGCGTCGATTTTTGTGATGCTCGTCAGGGGGGCGGAGCCT
ATGGAAAAACGCCAGCAACGCGGCCTTTTTACGGTTCCTGGCCTTTTGCTGGCCTTTTGCTCACATGTTC
TTTCCTGCGTTATCCCCTGATTCTGTGGATAACCGTATTACCGCCTTTGAGTGAGCTGATACCGCTCGCC
GCAGCCGAACGACCGAGCGCAGCGAGTCAGTGAGCGAGGAAGCGGAAGAGCGCCCAATACGCAAACCGCC
TCTCCCCGCGCGTTGGCCGATTCATTAATGCAGCAAGCTCATGGCTGACTAATTTTTTTTATTTATGCAG
AGGCCGAGGCCGCCTCGGCCTCTGAGCTATTCCAGAAGTAGTGAGGAGGCTTTTTTGGAGGCCTAGGCTT
TTGCAAAAAGCTCCCCGTGGCACGACAGGTTTCCCGACTGGAAAGCGGGCAGTGAGCGCAACGCAATTAA
TGTGAGTTAGCTCACTCATTAGGCACCCCAGGCTTTACACTTTATGCTTCCGGCTCGTATGTTGTGTGGA
ATTGTGAGCGGATAACAATTTCACACAGGAAACAGCTATGACATGATTACGAATTTCACAAATAAAGCAT
TTTTTTCACTGCATTCTAGTTGTGGTTTGTCCAAACTCATCAATGTATCTTATCATGTCTGGATCAACTG
GATAACTCAAGCTAACCAAAATCATCCCAAACTTCCCACCCCATACCCTATTACCACTGCCAATTACCTG
TGGTTTCATTTACTCTAAACCTGTGATTCCTCTGAATTATTTTCATTTTAAAGAAATTGTATTTGTTAAA
TATGTACTACAAACTTAGTAGTTGGAAGGGCTAATTCACTCCCAAAGAAGACAAGATATCCTTGATCTGT
GGATCTACCACACACAAGGCTACTTCCCTGATTAGCAGAACTACACACCAGGGCCAGGGGTCAGATATCC
ACTGACCTTTGGATGGTGCTACAAGCTAGTACCAGTTGAGCCAGATAAGGTAGAAGAGGCCAATAAAGGA
GAGAACACCAGCTTGTTACACCCTGTGAGCCTGCATGGGATGGATGACCCGGAGAGAGAAGTGTTAGAGT
GGAGGTTTGACAGCCGCCTAGCATTTCATCACGTGGCCCGAGAGCTGCATCCGGAGTACTTCAAGAACTG
CTGATATCGAGCTTGCTACAAGGGACTTTCCGCTGGGGACTTTCCAGGGAGGCGTGGCCTGGGCGGGACT
GGGGAGTGGCGAGCCCTCAGATCCTGCATATAAGCAGCTGCTTTTTGCCTGTACTGGGTCTCTCTGGTTA
GACCAGATCTGAGCCTGGGAGCTCTCTGGCTAACTAGGGAACCCACTGCTTAAGCCTCAATAAAGCTTGC
CTTGAGTGCTTCAAGTAGTGTGTGCCCGTCTGTTGTGTGACTCTGGTAACTAGAGATCCCTCAGACCCTT
TTAGTCAGTGTGGAAAATCTCTAGCAGTGGCGCCCGAACAGGGACTTGAAAGCGAAAGGGAAACCAGAGG
AGCTCTCTCGACGCAGGACTCGGCTTGCTGAAGCGCGCACGGCAAGAGGCGAGGGGCGGCGACTGGTGAG
TACGCCAAAAATTTTGACTAGCGGAGGCTAGAAGGAGAGAGATGGGTGCGAGAGCGTCAGTATTAAGCGG
GGGAGAATTAGATCGCGATGGGAAAAAATTCGGTTAAGGCCAGGGGGAAAGAAAAAATATAAATTAAAAC
ATATAGTATGGGCAAGCAGGGAGCTAGAACGATTCGCAGTTAATCCTGGCCTGTTAGAAACATCAGAAGG
CTGTAGACAAATACTGGGACAGCTACAACCATCCCTTCAGACAGGATCAGAAGAACTTAGATCATTATAT
AATACAGTAGCAACCCTCTATTGTGTGCATCAAAGGATAGAGATAAAAGACACCAAGGAAGCTTTAGACA
AGATAGAGGAAGAGCAAAACAAAAGTAAGACCACCGCACAGCAAGCGGCCGGCCGCTGATCTTCAGACCT
GGAGGAGGAGATATGAGGGACAATTGGAGAAGTGAATTATATAAATATAAAGTAGTAAAAATTGAACCAT
TAGGAGTAGCACCCACCAAGGCAAAGAGAAGAGTGGTGCAGAGAGAAAAAAGAGCAGTGGGAATAGGAGC
TTTGTTCCTTGGGTTCTTGGGAGCAGCAGGAAGCACTATGGGCGCAGCGTCAATGACGCTGACGGTACAG
GCCAGACAATTATTGTCTGGTATAGTGCAGCAGCAGAACAATTTGCTGAGGGCTATTGAGGCGCAACAGC
ATCTGTTGCAACTCACAGTCTGGGGCATCAAGCAGCTCCAGGCAAGAATCCTGGCTGTGGAAAGATACCT
AAAGGATCAACAGCTCCTGGGGATTTGGGGTTGCTCTGGAAAACTCATTTGCACCACTGCTGTGCCTTGG
AATGCTAGTTGGAGTAATAAATCTCTGGAACAGATTTGGAATCACACGACCTGGATGGAGTGGGACAGAG
AAATTAACAATTACACAAGCTTAATACACTCCTTAATTGAAGAATCGCAAAACCAGCAAGAAAAGAATGA
ACAAGAATTATTGGAATTAGATAAATGGGCAAGTTTGTGGAATTGGTTTAACATAACAAATTGGCTGTGG
TATATAAAATTATTCATAATGATAGTAGGAGGCTTGGTAGGTTTAAGAATAGTTTTTGCTGTACTTTCTA
TAGTGAATAGAGTTAGGCAGGGATATTCACCATTATCGTTTCAGACCCACCTCCCAACCCCGAGGGGACC
CGACAGGCCCGAAGGAATAGAAGAAGAAGGTGGAGAGAGAGACAGAGACAGATCCATTCGATTAGTGAAC
GGATCTCGACGGTATCGCCGAATTCACAAATGGCAGTATTCATCCACAATTTTAAAAGAAAAGGGGGGAT
TGGGGGGTACAGTGCAGGGGAAAGAATAGTAGACATAATAGCAACAGACATACAAACTAAAGAATTACAA
AAACAAATTACAAAAAT
